>Addgene plasmid #51351 | 2QG7 | depositor partial sequence | sequence record 78252 | Insert sequence
AAGCAAGCCAAGTACCTCATAAGACTTTATGGACCCAAAACGGACGAAATTATTAACAGGGAAAGAGAAA
AAAAAATCTCCTGCATTTTATATAATAAAAATATAGCCAAAAAAATATACGTTTTTTTTACCAACGGGAG
AATTGAGGAATTCATGGATGGCTATGCTCTTTCCAGGGAGGATATAAAAAACCCAAAGTTCCAGAAACTC
ATTGCCAAGAATCTGAAGCTCCTACATGATATCAAGTTGAATGAAAATTTGTATAAAGAGCTTCAAGTGA
CTCAGAAGGTTCCTGGGACCAGACCGTCCTTCCTGTGGAATACCATCTGGAAATACTTTCATCTGCTGAA
TGAAGAGCGGAAGAAGATCTGCTCCTTCGATGCAAAGGCGAACATTTTGAAGCTCATCGATTTTGACGTC
CTGCGCGACAGCATTGTTGAGGTGGAGAGCCTCTGCAAGAGGGAGAACTCCCCCATTGTCCTGTGCCATT
GCGATTTGCTCTCCTCCAACATTATTAACACCGTGGGGGGGGGAGAAGCAGGCGAATTAGGCGAAGCGGG
AGAAACGGGCGAAGGGGGAGAAACAGGCGAAGGGGGAGAAACAGGCGAAGGGGGAGAAACAGGCGAAGGG
GGCGAAGGGGACAGCATCTCCTTCATCGATTTCGAGTACTCCTGCCCCATGGAGCGCGCCTACGACATCG
CCAACCACTTTAACGAGTACGCGGGATTCAACTGCGACTGGGACTTAACTCCCTCCAAGGAGGAGGAATA
TCATTTTATAATGCACTACCTGGGCACGGATGATGAGGAATTAATTAATCAGCTCATTCGGGAAATCCAA
CCCTTTTACATCTGCTCGCACATCAACTGGGGTCTCTGGTCCCTCCTGCAAGGCATGCACTCCTCCATTG
ATTTTGACTTCATAAACTACGGCATGACTCGCCTCACTGCGTCCTGCCTGCCCATCTTC
