>Addgene plasmid #51351 | 2QG7 | addgene partial sequence | sequence record 79352 | T7 5'-TAATACGACTCACTATAGGG-3'
AATAATTTTGTTTAACTTTAAGAAGGAGATATACCATGGGCAGCAGCCATCATCATCATCATCACAGCAG
CGGCAGAGAAAACTTGTATTTCCAGGGCAAGCAAGCCAAGTACCTCATAAGACTTTATGGACCCAAAACG
GACGAAATTATTAACAGGGAAAGAGAAAAAAAAATCTCCTGCATTTTATATAATAAAAATATAGCCAAAA
AAATATACGTTTTTTTTACCAACGGGAGAATTGAGGAATTCATGGATGGCTATGCTCTTTCCAGGGAGGA
TATAAAAAACCCAAAGTTCCAGAAACTCATTGCCAAGAATCTGAAGCTCCTACATGATATCAAGTTGAAT
GAAAATTTGTATAAAGAGCTTCAAGTGACTCAGAAGGTTCCTGGGACCAGACCGTCCTTCCTGTGGAATA
CCATCTGGAAATACTTTCATCTGCTGAATGAAGAGCGGAAGAAGATCTGCTCCTTCGATGCAAAGGCGAA
CATTTTGAAGCTCATCGATTTTGACGTCCTGCGCGACAGCATTGTTGAGGTGGAGAGCCTCTGCAAGAGG
GAGAACTCCCCCATTGTCCTGTGCCATTGCGATTTGCTCTCCTCCAACATTATTAACACCGTGGGGGGGG
GAGAAGCAGGCGAATTAGGCGAAGCGGGAGAAACGGGCGAAGGGGGAGAAACAGGCGAAGGGGGAGAAAC
AGGCGAAGGGGGAGAAACAGGCGAAGGGGGCGAAGGGGACAGCATCTCCTTCATCGATTTCGAGTACTCC
TGCCCCATGGAGCGCGCCTACGACATCGCCAACCACTTTAACGAGTACGCGGGATTCAACTGCGACTGGG
ACTTAACTCCCT
