[The description below was written by a language model from this plasmid's Addgene catalogue record.]
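Description:
2QG7 is a bacterial expression plasmid built on the p15TV-L backbone, with the insert placed under control of a T7 promoter. Transcription from this promoter depends on T7 RNA polymerase, so protein production would normally take place in an E. coli host that supplies that polymerase, while the plasmid itself is maintained in a standard cloning strain (DH5alpha is listed). Selection is by ampicillin resistance, and the record classes the plasmid as low copy. The origin of replication is not stated, and no feature table is available to confirm other backbone elements. The use of a T7 terminator sequencing primer implies that the insert is flanked by a T7 promoter upstream and a T7 terminator downstream.

The insert is named 2QG7, with the alternative name PP-EK, and was introduced by ligation independent cloning, a method that suits parallel, high-throughput construct generation. It is recorded as a truncation rather than a full-length coding sequence, but the boundaries are given only in comments that are not part of the supplied information, so the exact residues retained cannot be stated here. The record also does not give the source species, the full gene name, or any fusion or purification tags. The insert name has the format of a structure database identifier, which may mean the construct corresponds to a protein fragment used for structure determination, though the record does not say this explicitly. From what is recorded, the plasmid is best described as a tool for recombinant production of a truncated PP-EK protein in E. coli, for purposes such as purification and biochemical or structural work.
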