Addgene plasmid #51351: 2QG7
Depositing lab: Cheryl Arrowsmith. Depositing organization: University of Toronto.
Backbone
  Vector backbone: p15TV-L
  Vector type: Bacterial Expression
Growth in bacteria
  Bacterial resistance: Ampicillin, 100 μg/mL
  Growth temperature: 37°C
  Growth strain: DH5alpha
  Copy number: Low Copy
Gene/Insert
  Gene/Insert name: 2QG7 (alt name: PP-EK)
  Mutation: Truncation: See Comments
  Promoter: T7
  Cloning method: Ligation Independent Cloning
  Sequencing primers: 5′ T7; 3′ T7-term
Terms and licenses: Academic/Nonprofit Terms; Industry Terms
How to cite: 2QG7 was a gift from Cheryl Arrowsmith (Addgene plasmid # 51351 ; http://n2t.net/addgene:51351 ; RRID:Addgene_51351)
